>Addgene plasmid #221960 | ATP6 alphaDdCBE T1 | addgene full sequence | sequence record 438751 | Addgene NGS Result
GACGGATCGGGAGATCTCCCGATCCCCTATGGTGCACTCTCAGTACAATCTGCTCTGATGCCGCATAGTT
AAGCCAGTATCTGCTCCCTGCTTGTGTGTTGGAGGTCGCTGAGTAGTGCGCGAGCAAAATTTAAGCTACA
ACAAGGCAAGGCTTGACCGACAATTGCATGAAGAATCTGCTTAGGGTTAGGCGTTTTGCGCTGCTTCGCG
ATGTACGGGCCAGATATACGCGTTGACATTGATTATTGACTAGTTATTAATAGTAATCAATTACGGGGTC
ATTAGTTCATAGCCCATATATGGAGTTCCGCGTTACATAACTTACGGTAAATGGCCCGCCTGGCTGACCG
CCCAACGACCCCCGCCCATTGACGTCAATAATGACGTATGTTCCCATAGTAACGCCAATAGGGACTTTCC
ATTGACGTCAATGGGTGGAGTATTTACGGTAAACTGCCCACTTGGCAGTACATCAAGTGTATCATATGCC
AAGTACGCCCCCTATTGACGTCAATGACGGTAAATGGCCCGCCTGGCATTATGCCCAGTACATGACCTTA
TGGGACTTTCCTACTTGGCAGTACATCTACGTATTAGTCATCGCTATTACCATGGTGATGCGGTTTTGGC
AGTACATCAATGGGCGTGGATAGCGGTTTGACTCACGGGGATTTCCAAGTCTCCACCCCATTGACGTCAA
TGGGAGTTTGTTTTGGCACCAAAATCAACGGGACTTTCCAAAATGTCGTAACAACTCCGCCCCATTGACG
CAAATGGGCGGTAGGCGTGTACGGTGGGAGGTCTATATAAGCAGAGCTCTCTGGCTAACTAGAGAACCCA
CTGCTTACTGGCTTATCGAAATTAATACGACTCACTATAGGGAGACCCAAGCTGGCTAGCACCATGGCCT
CCGTTCTGACCCCGCTGCTGCTGCGTGGCCTGACCGGCTCCGCTCGTCGTCTGCCAGTTCCGCGTGCGAA
AATCCATTCCCTGGACTACAAAGACCATGACGGTGATTATAAAGATCATGACATCGATTACAAGGATGAC
GATGACAAGATGGACATCGCGGATCTGCGTACCCTGGGTTACAGCCAGCAGCAGCAGGAGAAGATCAAGC
CAAAGGTGCGCAGCACCGTGGCCCAGCACCATGAAGCTCTGGTGGGTCACGGCTTCACCCACGCGCACAT
CGTGGCTCTGAGCCAGCACCCAGCCGCGCTGGGTACCGTGGCCGTGAAATATCAGGACATGATTGCTGCC
CTGCCAGAGGCTACCCATGAAGCGATTGTGGGTGTGGGCAAGAGAGGAGCCGGTGCTCGTGCGCTGGAGG
CCCTGCTGACCGTGGCCGGTGAACTGCGTGGCCCGCCGCTGCAGCTGGATACCGGCCAGCTGCTGAAAAT
CGCGAAACGTGGCGGTGTGACCGCTGTGGAAGCTGTGCATGCCTGGCGTAATGCTCTGACCGGTGCCCCC
CTGAACCTGACCCCGGACCAAGTGGTGGCTATCGCCAGCAACATTGGCGGCAAGCAAGCGCTCGAAACGG
TGCAGCGGCTGTTGCCGGTGCTGTGCCAGGACCATGGCCTGACCCCGGACCAAGTGGTGGCTATCGCCAG
CAACAATGGCGGCAAGCAAGCGCTCGAAACGGTGCAGCGGCTGTTGCCGGTGCTGTGCCAGGACCATGGC
CTGACCCCGGACCAAGTGGTGGCTATCGCCAGCAACAATGGCGGCAAGCAAGCGCTCGAAACGGTGCAGC
GGCTGTTGCCGGTGCTGTGCCAGGACCATGGCCTGACCCCGGACCAAGTGGTGGCTATCGCCAGCCACGA
TGGCGGCAAGCAAGCGCTCGAAACGGTGCAGCGGCTGTTGCCGGTGCTGTGCCAGGACCATGGCCTGACT
CCGGACCAAGTGGTGGCTATCGCCAGCCACGATGGCGGCAAGCAAGCGCTCGAAACGGTGCAGCGGCTGT
TGCCGGTGCTGTGCCAGGACCATGGCCTGACCCCGGACCAAGTGGTGGCTATCGCCAGCAACGGTGGCGG
CAAGCAAGCGCTCGAAACGGTGCAGCGGCTGTTGCCGGTGCTGTGCCAGGACCATGGCCTGACCCCGGAC
CAAGTGGTGGCTATCGCCAGCAACATTGGCGGCAAGCAAGCGCTCGAAACGGTGCAGCGGCTGTTGCCGG
TGCTGTGCCAGGACCATGGCCTCACACCCGATCAGGTCGTGGCTATCGCCAGCCACGATGGCGGCAAGCA
AGCGCTCGAAACGGTGCAGCGGCTGTTGCCGGTGCTGTGCCAGGACCATGGCCTGACTCCGGACCAAGTG
GTGGCTATCGCCAGCCACGATGGCGGCAAGCAAGCGCTCGAAACGGTGCAGCGGCTGTTGCCGGTGCTGT
GCCAGGACCATGGCCTGACCCCGGACCAAGTGGTGGCTATCGCCAGCCACGATGGCGGCAAGCAAGCGCT
CGAAACGGTGCAGCGGCTGTTGCCGGTGCTGTGCCAGGACCATGGCCTGACCCCGGACCAAGTGGTGGCT
ATCGCCAGCAACAATGGCGGCAAGCAAGCGCTCGAAACGGTGCAGCGGCTGTTGCCGGTGCTGTGCCAGG
ACCATGGCCTGACTCCGGACCAAGTGGTGGCTATCGCCAGCCACGATGGCGGCAAGCAAGCGCTCGAAAC
GGTGCAGCGGCTGTTGCCGGTGCTGTGCCAGGACCATGGCCTGACCCCGGACCAAGTGGTGGCTATCGCC
AGCCACGATGGCGGCAAGCAAGCGCTCGAAACGGTGCAGCGGCTGTTGCCGGTGCTGTGCCAGGACCATG
GCCTGACCCCGGACCAAGTGGTGGCTATCGCCAGCAACAATGGCGGCAAGCAAGCGCTCGAAACGGTGCA
GCGGCTGTTGCCGGTGCTGTGCCAGGACCATGGCCTGACCCCGGACCAAGTGGTGGCTATCGCCAGCCAC
GATGGCGGCAAGCAAGCGCTCGAAAGCATTGTGGCCCAGCTGAGCCGGCCTGATCCGGCGTTGGCCGCGT
TGACCAACGATCACCTGGTGGCCCTGGCCTGCCTGGGCGGTCGTCCGGCCCTGGATGCGGTGAAGAAAGG
CCTGGGTGGATCCGCCATTCCAGTGAAGCGCGGCGCTACCGGTGAAACCAAAGTGTTTACCGGTAACAGC
AACAGCCCGAAGAGCCCGACCAAAGGCGGTTGCTCTGGCGGCTCAACTAATCTGAGCGACATCATTGAGA
AGGAGACTGGGAAACAGCTGGTCATTCAGGAGTCCATCCTGATGCTGCCTGAGGAGGTGGAGGAAGTGAT
CGGCAACAAGCCAGAGTCTGACATCCTGGTGCACACCGCCTACGACGAGTCCACAGATGAGAATGTGATG
CTGCTGACCTCTGACGCCCCCGAGTATAAGCCTTGGGCCCTGGTCATCCAGGATTCTAACGGCGAGAATA
AGATCAAGATGCTGTGATAAGGGGTCTTTGTCCTCTGTACTGTCTCTCTCCTTGCCCCTAACCCAAAAAG
CTTCATTTTTCTGTGTAGGCTGCACAAGAGCCTTGATTGAAGATATATTCTTTCTGAACAGTATTTAAGG
TTTCCAATAAAATGTACACCCCTCAGAACTTCTGAGGCGGAAAGAACCAGCTGGGGCTCTAGGGGGTATC
CCC
[124 nt withheld, positions 3644-3767]
C
[91 nt withheld, positions 3769-3859]
A
[49 nt withheld, positions 3861-3909]
CCTTTGACGTTGGAGTCCACGTTCTTT
[37 nt withheld, positions 3937-3973]
ACCCTATCTCGGTCTATTCTTTTGATTTATAAGGGATTTTGCCGATTTCGGCCTATTGGTTAAAAAATGA
GCTGATTTAACAAAAATTTAACGCGAATTAATTCTGTGGAATGTGTGTCAGTTAGGGTGTGGAAAGTCCC
CAGGCTCCCCAGCAGGCAGAAGTATGCAAAGCATGCATCTCAATTAGTCAGCAACCAGGTGTGGAAAGTC
CCCAGGCTCCCCAGCAGGCAGAAGTATGCAAAGCATGCATCTCAATTAGTCAGCAACCATAGTCCCGCCC
CTAACTCCGCCCATCCCGCCCCTAACTCCGCCCAGTTCCGCCCATTCTCCGCCCCATGGCTGACTAATTT
TTTTTATTTATGCAGAGGCCGAGGCCGCCTCTGCCTCTGAGCTATTCCAGAAGTAGTGAGGAGGCTTTTT
TGGAGGCCTAGGCTTTTGCAAAAAGCTCCCGGGAGCTTGTATATCCATTTTCGGATCTGATCAGCACGTG
TTGACAATTAATCATCGGCATAGTATATCGGCATAGTATAATACGACAAGGTGAGGAACTAAACCATGGC
CAAGCCTTTGTCTCAAGAAGAATCCACCCTCATTGAAAGAGCAACGGCTACAATCAACAGCATCCCCATC
TCTGAAGACTACAGCGTCGCCAGCGCAGCTCTCTCTAGCGACGGCCGCATCTTCACTGGTGTCAATGTAT
ATCATTTTACTGGGGGACCTTGTGCAGAACTCGTGGTGCTGGGCACTGCTGCTGCTGCGGCAGCTGGCAA
CCTGACTTGTATCGTCGCGATCGGAAATGAGAACAGGGGCATCTTGAGCCCCTGCGGACGGTGCCGACAG
GTGCTTCTCGATCTGCATCCTGGGATCAAAGCCATAGTGAAGGACAGTGATGGACAGCCGACGGCAGTTG
GGATTCGTGAATTGCTGCCCTCTGGTTATGTGTGGGAGGGCTAAGCACTTCGTGGCCGAGGAGCAGGACT
GACACGTGCTACGAGATTTCGATTCCACCGCCGCCTTCTATGAAAGGTTGGGCTTCGGAATCGTTTTCCG
GGACGCCGGCTGGATGATCCTCCAGCGCGGGGATCTCATGCTGGAGTTCTTCGCCCACCCCAACTTGTTT
ATTGCAGCTTATAATGGTTACAAATAAAGCAATAGCATCACAAATTTCACAAATAAAGCATTTTTTTCAC
TGCATTCTAGTTGTGGTTTGTCCAAACTCATCAATGTATCTTATCATGTCTGTATACCGTCGACCTCTAG
CTAGAGCTTGGCGTAATCATGGTCATAGCTGTTTCCTGTGTGAAATTGTTATCCGCTCACAATTCCACAC
AACATACGAGCCGGAAGCATAAAGTGTAAAGCCTGGGGTGCCTAATGAGTGAGCTAACTCACATTAATTG
CGTTGCGCTCACTGCCCGCTTTCCAGTCGGGAAACCTGTCGTGCCAGCTGCATTAATGAATCGGCCAACG
CGCGGGGAGAGGCGGTTTGCGTATTGGGCGCTCTTCCGCTTCCTCGCTCACTGACTCGCTGCGCTCGGTC
GTTCGGCTGCGGCGAGCGGTATCAGCTCACTCAAAGGCGGTAATACGGTTATCCACAGAATCAGGGGATA
ACGCAGGAAAGAACATGTGAGCAAAAGGCCAGCAAAAGGCCAGGAACCGTAAAAAGGCCGCGTTGCTGGC
GTTTTTCCATAGGCTCCGCCCCCCTGACGAGCATCACAAAAATCGACGCTCAAGTCAGAGGTGGCGAAAC
CCGACAGGACTATAAAGATACCAGGCGTTTCCCCCTGGAAGCTCCCTCGTGCGCTCTCCTGTTCCGACCC
TGCCGCTTACCGGATACCTGTCCGCCTTTCTCCCTTCGGGAAGCGTGGCGCTTTCTCATAGCTCACGCTG
TAGGTATCTCAGTTCGGTGTAGGTCGTTCGCTCCAAGCTGGGCTGTGTGCACGAACCCCCCGTTCAGCCC
GACCGCTGCGCCTTATCCGGTAACTATCGTCTTGAGTCCAACCCGGTAAGACACGACTTATCGCCACTGG
CAGCAGCCACTGGTAACAGGATTAGCAGAGCGAGGTATGTAGGCGGTGCTACAGAGTTCTTGAAGTGGTG
GCCTAACTACGGCTACACTAGAAGAACAGTATTTGGTATCTGCGCTCTGCTGAAGCCAGTTACCTTCGGA
AAAAGAGTTGGTAGCTCTTGATCCGGCAAACAAACCACCGCTGGTAGCGGTGGTTTTTTTGTTTGCAAGC
AGCAGATTACGCGCAGAAAAAAAGGATCTCAAGAAGATCCTTTGATCTTTTCTACGGGGTCTGACGCTCA
GTGGAACGAAAACTCACGTTAAGGGATTTTGGTCATGAGATTATCAAAAAGGATCTTCACCTAGATCCTT
TTAAATTAAAAATGAAGTTTTAAATCAATCTAAAGTATATATGAGTAAACTTGGTCTGACAGTTACCAAT
GCTTAATCAGTGAGGCACCTATCTCAGCGATCTGTCTATTTCGTTCATCCATAGTTGCCTGACTCCCCGT
CGTGTAGATAACTACGATACGGGAGGGCTTACCATCTGGCCCCAGTGCTGCAATGATACCGCGAGACCCA
CGCTCACCGGCTCCAGATTTATCAGCAATAAACCAGCCAGCCGGAAGGGCCGAGCGCAGAAGTGGTCCTG
CAACTTTATCCGCCTCCATCCAGTCTATTAATTGTTGCCGGGAAGCTAGAGTAAGTAGTTCGCCAGTTAA
TAGTTTGCGCAACGTTGTTGCCATTGCTACAGGCATCGTGGTGTCACGCTCGTCGTTTGGTATGGCTTCA
TTCAGCTCCGGTTCCCAACGATCAAGGCGAGTTACATGATCCCCCATGTTGTGCAAAAAAGCGGTTAGCT
CCTTCGGTCCTCCGATCGTTGTCAGAAGTAAGTTGGCCGCAGTGTTATCACTCATGGTTATGGCAGCACT
GCATAATTCTCTTACTGTCATGCCATCCGTAAGATGCTTTTCTGTGACTGGTGAGTACTCAACCAAGTCA
TTCTGAGAATAGTGTATGCGGCGACCGAGTTGCTCTTGCCCGGCGTCAATACGGGATAATACCGCGCCAC
ATAGCAGAACTTTAAAAGTGCTCATCATTGGAAAACGTTCTTCGGGGCGAAAACTCTCAAGGATCTTACC
GCTGTTGAGATCCAGTTCGATGTAACCCACTCGTGCACCCAACTGATCTTCAGCATCTTTTACTTTCACC
AGCGTTTCTGGGTGAGCAAAAACAGGAAGGCAAAATGCCGCAAAAAAGGGAATAAGGGCGACACGGAAAT
GTTGAATACTCATACTCTTCCTTTTTCAATATTATTGAAGCATTTATCAGGGTTATTGTCTCATGAGCGG
ATACATATTTGAATGTATTTAGAAAAATAAACAAATAGGGGTTCCGCGCACATTTCCCCGAAAAGTGCCA
CCTGACGTC
Features (pLannotate 1.2.2; 25 found; start..end, strand, type, name):
     28..80      -  misc_feature   bom (fragment): basis of mobility region from pBR322
    235..614     +  enhancer       CMV enhancer: human cytomegalovirus immediate early enhancer
    615..818     +  promoter       CMV promoter: human cytomegalovirus (CMV) immediate early promoter
    814..847     +  LTR            5' LTR (truncated) (fragment): truncated 5' long terminal repeat (LTR) from HIV-1
    863..881     +  promoter       T7 promoter: promoter for bacteriophage T7 RNA polymerase
    910..993     +  CDS            COX8A (fragment): COX8A_HUMAN - Also known as COX8, COX8L. Experimental evidence at protein level: Swiss-Prot protein existence level 1. Component of the cytochrome c oxidase, the last enzyme in the mitochondrial electron transport chain which drives oxidative phosphorylation. The respiratory chain contains 3 multisubunit complexes succinate dehydrogenase (complex II, CII), ubiquinol- cytochrome c oxidoreductase (cytochrome b-c1 complex, complex III, CIII) and cytochrome c oxidase (complex IV, CIV), that cooperate to transfer electrons derived from NADH and succinate to molecular oxygen, creating an electrochem
    994..1059    +  CDS            3xFLAG: three tandem FLAG® epitope tags, followed by an enterokinase cleavage site
   1072..1578    +  CDS            avrBs3 (fragment): AVRB3_XANEU - Experimental evidence at protein level: Swiss-Prot protein existence level 1. Avirulence protein. Acts as a transcription factor in C.annuum plants. In susceptible plants lacking the Bs3 resistance gene induces expression of a number of genes, including genes homologous to a family of auxin-induced genes, alpha-expansin genes, pectate lyase, anthocyanidin glucoside rhamnosyl transferase and at least one transcription factor, UPA20. Their expression leads to plant hypertrophy in mesophyll cells, probably mainly mediated by UPA20 (PubMed:17962565). In resistant plants induces the h
   2965..3111    +  CDS            avrBs3 (fragment): AVRB3_XANEU - Experimental evidence at protein level: Swiss-Prot protein existence level 1. Avirulence protein. Acts as a transcription factor in C.annuum plants. In susceptible plants lacking the Bs3 resistance gene induces expression of a number of genes, including genes homologous to a family of auxin-induced genes, alpha-expansin genes, pectate lyase, anthocyanidin glucoside rhamnosyl transferase and at least one transcription factor, UPA20. Their expression leads to plant hypertrophy in mesophyll cells, probably mainly mediated by UPA20 (PubMed:17962565). In resistant plants induces the h
   3196..3444    +  CDS            UGI: UNGI_BPPB2 - Experimental evidence at protein level: Swiss-Prot protein existence level 1. This protein binds specifically and reversibly to the host uracil-DNA glycosylase, preventing removal of uracil residues from PBS2 DNA by the host uracil-excision repair system. From Bacillus phage PBS2 (Bacteriophage PBS2).
   3602..3623    +  promoter       SV40 promoter (fragment): SV40 enhancer and early promoter
   3644..4072    +  rep_origin     f1 ori (sequence partly withheld): f1 bacteriophage origin of replication; arrow indicates direction of (+) strand synthesis
   4086..4415    +  promoter       SV40 promoter: SV40 enhancer and early promoter
   4463..4510    +  promoter       EM7 promoter: synthetic bacterial promoter&nbsp
   4529..4927    +  CDS            BSD: blasticidin S deaminase; Aspergillus terreus BSD; confers resistance to blasticidin
   4928..4955    +  CDS            BleoR (fragment): antibiotic-binding protein; Sh ble from Streptoalloteichus hindustanus; confers resistance to bleomycin, phleomycin, and Zeocin™
   4965..5090    +  CDS            ble (fragment): BLE_KLEPN - Experimental evidence at protein level: Swiss-Prot protein existence level 1. Binding protein with a strong affinity to the bleomycin family of antibiotics. Binds to CL990; an antimitotic-antibiotic compound. From Klebsiella pneumoniae.
   5085..5206    +  polyA_signal   SV40 poly(A) signal: SV40 polyadenylation signal
   5279..5295    -  protein_bind   lac operator: The lac repressor binds to the lac operator to inhibit transcription in E. coli. This inhibition can be relieved by adding lactose or isopropyl-β-D-thiogalactopyranoside (IPTG). lac repressor encoded by lacI
   5303..5333    -  promoter       lac promoter: promoter for the E. coli lac operon
   5348..5369    -  protein_bind   CAP binding site: CAP binding activates transcription in the presence of cAMP. E. coli catabolite activator protein
   5382..5474    -  CDS            lacI (fragment): lac repressor; lacI; The lac repressor binds to the lac operator to inhibit transcription in E. coli. This inhibition can be relieved by adding lactose or isopropyl-β-D-thiogalactopyranoside (IPTG).
   5657..6245    -  rep_origin     ori: high-copy-number ColE1/pMB1/pBR322/pUC origin of replication
   6416..7276    -  CDS            AmpR: β-lactamase; bla; confers resistance to ampicillin, carbenicillin, and related antibiotics
   7277..7381    -  promoter       AmpR promoter: bla
