[The description below was written by a language model from this plasmid's Addgene catalogue record and pLannotate feature annotations shown in this document.]
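Description:
ATP6 alphaDdCBE T1 is a 7.4 kb mammalian expression plasmid on a pCMV backbone that encodes one arm of a TALE-based mitochondrial cytosine base editor (an "alphaDdCBE") directed at the mitochondrial ATP6 gene. It is maintained in E. coli through a high-copy ColE1/pUC-type origin with ampicillin resistance (AmpR under its own bla promoter), and it also carries an f1 origin. For selection in mammalian cells, an SV40 promoter/EM7 promoter pair drives blasticidin S deaminase, followed by an SV40 polyadenylation signal. Small bleomycin-resistance fragments annotated after the BSD gene appear to be backbone remnants.

The payload is a synthetic fusion transcribed from the CMV enhancer/promoter, with a T7 promoter just upstream of the coding region. It begins with the COX8A mitochondrial targeting sequence, which directs import into the mitochondrial matrix, followed by a 3xFLAG epitope for detection. Next comes a TALE DNA-binding module: an AvrBs3-derived N-terminal domain described as carrying the "alphaN" element and the substitutions Q231R, W232G and S233A, the ATP6 T1 repeat array (installed by Golden Gate cloning through retained BsmBI sites, and corresponding to the unannotated gap between the two avrBs3 fragments in the feature table), and the TALE C-terminal domain. This is fused to the 1397C split half of the DddA toxin double-stranded DNA cytidine deaminase and to a uracil glycosylase inhibitor (UGI), which blocks excision of the uracil intermediate and so favours C-to-T conversion. An ATP5B 3'UTR completes the insert. Because the split DddAtox half is inactive alone, this arm is presumably co-expressed with a complementary partner arm binding nearby, which reconstitutes the deaminase at the target site. The record does not name that partner.
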