Addgene plasmid #221960: ATP6 alphaDdCBE T1
Purpose: Expresses mitochondrial cytosine base editor arm in mammalian cells
Depositing lab: Stephen Ekker. Depositing organization: Mayo Foundation for Medical Education and Research. Publication: Unconstrained Precision Mitochondrial Genome Editing with alphaDdCBEs. Castillo SR, Simone BW, Clark KJ, Devaux P, Ekker SC. Hum Gene Ther. 2024 Sep 24. doi: 10.1089/hum.2024.073. PubMed 39212664.
Backbone
  Vector backbone: pCMV
  Backbone size w/o insert (bp): 4717
  Vector type: Mammalian Expression, CRISPR
  Selectable markers: Blasticidin
Growth in bacteria
  Bacterial resistance: Ampicillin, 100 μg/mL
  Growth temperature: 30°C
  Growth strain: NEB Stable
  Copy number: High Copy
Gene/Insert
  Gene/Insert name: COX8A MTS-3xFLAG-TALE NT-alphaN-ATP6 TALE T1 repeats-TALE CTD-DddAtox 1397C-UGI-ATP5B 3'UTR
  Species: Synthetic
  Insert size (bp): 2695
  Mutation: TALE: Q231R, W232G, S233A
  Promoter: CMV
  Tag / fusion protein: 3xFLAG (N terminal on backbone)
  Cloning method: Golden Gate
  Sequencing primers: 5′ T7; 3′ ACACCCGCCGCGCTTAATGC
Terms and licenses: Academic/Nonprofit Terms; Industry Terms: Not Available to Industry
Depositor comments: 5' Cloning Site: BsmBI (Not Destroyed), 3' Cloning Site: BsmBI (Not Destroyed). Please visit https://www.biorxiv.org/content/10.1101/2024.05.13.593977v1 for bioRxiv preprint.
How to cite: ATP6 alphaDdCBE T1 was a gift from Stephen Ekker (Addgene plasmid # 221960 ; http://n2t.net/addgene:221960 ; RRID:Addgene_221960)
