>Addgene plasmid #221960 | ATP6 alphaDdCBE T1 | depositor partial sequence | sequence record 434627 | Partial
ATGGCCTCCGTTCTGACCCCGCTGCTGCTGCGTGGCCTGACCGGCTCCGCTCGTCGTCTGCCAGTTCCGC
GTGCGAAAATCCATTCCCTGGACTACAAAGACCATGACGGTGATTATAAAGATCATGACATCGATTACAA
GGATGACGATGACAAGATGGACATCGCGGATCTGCGTACCCTGGGTTACAGCCAGCAGCAGCAGGAGAAG
ATCAAGCCAAAGGTGCGCAGCACCGTGGCCCAGCACCATGAAGCTCTGGTGGGTCACGGCTTCACCCACG
CGCACATCGTGGCTCTGAGCCAGCACCCAGCCGCGCTGGGTACCGTGGCCGTGAAATATCAGGACATGAT
TGCTGCCCTGCCAGAGGCTACCCATGAAGCGATTGTGGGTGTGGGCAAGAGAGGAGCCGGTGCTCGTGCG
CTGGAGGCCCTGCTGACCGTGGCCGGTGAACTGCGTGGCCCGCCGCTGCAGCTGGATACCGGCCAGCTGC
TGAAAATCGCGAAACGTGGCGGTGTGACCGCTGTGGAAGCTGTGCATGCCTGGCGTAATGCTCTGACCGG
TGCCCCCCTGAACCTGACCCCGGACCAAGTGGTGGCTATCGCCAGCAACATTGGCGGCAAGCAAGCGCTC
GAAACGGTGCAGCGGCTGTTGCCGGTGCTGTGCCAGGACCATGGCCTGACCCCGGACCAAGTGGTGGCTA
TCGCCAGCAACAATGGCGGCAAGCAAGCGCTCGAAACGGTGCAGCGGCTGTTGCCGGTGCTGTGCCAGGA
CCATGGCCTGACCCCGGACCAAGTGGTGGCTATCGCCAGCAACAATGGCGGCAAGCAAGCGCTCGAAACG
GTGCAGCGGCTGTTGCCGGTGCTGTGCCAGGACCATGGCCTGACCCCGGACCAAGTGGTGGCTATCGCCA
GCCACGATGGCGGCAAGCAAGCGCTCGAAACGGTGCAGCGGCTGTTGCCGGTGCTGTGCCAGGACCATGG
CCTGACTCCGGACCAAGTGGTGGCTATCGCCAGCCACGATGGCGGCAAGCAAGCGCTCGAAACGGTGCAG
CGGCTGTTGCCGGTGCTGTGCCAGGACCATGGCCTGACCCCGGACCAAGTGGTGGCTATCGCCAGCAACG
GTGGCGGCAAGCAAGCGCTCGAAACGGTGCAGCGGCTGTTGCCGGTGCTGTGCCAGGACCATGGCCTGAC
CCCGGACCAAGTGGTGGCTATCGCCAGCAACATTGGCGGCAAGCAAGCGCTCGAAACGGTGCAGCGGCTG
TTGCCGGTGCTGTGCCAGGACCATGGCCTCACACCCGATCAGGTCGTGGCTATCGCCAGCCACGATGGCG
GCAAGCAAGCGCTCGAAACGGTGCAGCGGCTGTTGCCGGTGCTGTGCCAGGACCATGGCCTGACTCCGGA
CCAAGTGGTGGCTATCGCCAGCCACGATGGCGGCAAGCAAGCGCTCGAAACGGTGCAGCGGCTGTTGCCG
GTGCTGTGCCAGGACCATGGCCTGACCCCGGACCAAGTGGTGGCTATCGCCAGCCACGATGGCGGCAAGC
AAGCGCTCGAAACGGTGCAGCGGCTGTTGCCGGTGCTGTGCCAGGACCATGGCCTGACCCCGGACCAAGT
GGTGGCTATCGCCAGCAACAATGGCGGCAAGCAAGCGCTCGAAACGGTGCAGCGGCTGTTGCCGGTGCTG
TGCCAGGACCATGGCCTGACTCCGGACCAAGTGGTGGCTATCGCCAGCCACGATGGCGGCAAGCAAGCGC
TCGAAACGGTGCAGCGGCTGTTGCCGGTGCTGTGCCAGGACCATGGCCTGACCCCGGACCAAGTGGTGGC
TATCGCCAGCCACGATGGCGGCAAGCAAGCGCTCGAAACGGTGCAGCGGCTGTTGCCGGTGCTGTGCCAG
GACCATGGCCTGACCCCGGACCAAGTGGTGGCTATCGCCAGCAACAATGGCGGCAAGCAAGCGCTCGAAA
CGGTGCAGCGGCTGTTGCCGGTGCTGTGCCAGGACCATGGCCTGACCCCGGACCAAGTGGTGGCTATCGC
CAGCCACGATGGCGGCAAGCAAGCGCTCGAAAGCATTGTGGCCCAGCTGAGCCGGCCTGATCCGGCGTTG
GCCGCGTTGACCAACGATCACCTGGTGGCCCTGGCCTGCCTGGGCGGTCGTCCGGCCCTGGATGCGGTGA
AGAAAGGCCTGGGTGGATCCGCCATTCCAGTGAAGCGCGGCGCTACCGGTGAAACCAAAGTGTTTACCGG
TAACAGCAACAGCCCGAAGAGCCCGACCAAAGGCGGTTGCTCTGGCGGCTCAACTAATCTGAGCGACATC
ATTGAGAAGGAGACTGGGAAACAGCTGGTCATTCAGGAGTCCATCCTGATGCTGCCTGAGGAGGTGGAGG
AAGTGATCGGCAACAAGCCAGAGTCTGACATCCTGGTGCACACCGCCTACGACGAGTCCACAGATGAGAA
TGTGATGCTGCTGACCTCTGACGCCCCCGAGTATAAGCCTTGGGCCCTGGTCATCCAGGATTCTAACGGC
GAGAATAAGATCAAGATGCTGTGATAAGGGGTCTTTGTCCTCTGTACTGTCTCTCTCCTTGCCCCTAACC
CAAAAAGCTTCATTTTTCTGTGTAGGCTGCACAAGAGCCTTGATTGAAGATATATTCTTTCTGAACAGTA
TTTAAGGTTTCCAATAAAATGTACACCCCTCAGAA
